Addgene plasmid #59930: pJA42
Purpose: gRNA for cleavage at rol-6(su1006) locus in C elegans
Depositing lab: Andrew Fire. Depositing organization: Stanford University. Publication: Efficient Marker-Free Recovery of Custom Genetic Modifications with CRISPR/Cas9 in Caenorhabditis elegans. Arribere JA, Bell RT, Fu BX, Artiles KL, Hartman PS, Fire AZ. Genetics. 2014 Aug 26. pii: genetics.114.169730. 10.1534/genetics.114.169730 PubMed 25161212.
Backbone
  Vector backbone: pRB1017
  Vector type: CRISPR
Growth in bacteria
  Bacterial resistance: Kanamycin, 50 μg/mL
  Growth temperature: 37°C
  Growth strain: Top10
  Growth instructions: From depositor: These gRNA vectors tende to concatamerize. They may appear normal by digest or sequencing, but by running undigested vector out on a gel can you determine whether concatamerization has occurred. Note that the catamers may still function normally.
  Copy number: High Copy
Gene/Insert
  Gene/Insert name: rol-6(su1006) gRNA
  Species: C. elegans (nematode)
  Insert size (bp): 19
  Promoter: U6
  Cloning method: Restriction Enzyme; 5′ cloning site BsaI (destroyed during cloning); 3′ cloning site BsaI (destroyed during cloning)
  Sequencing primers: 5′ M13 For; 3′ M13 Rev
Terms and licenses: Academic/Nonprofit Terms; Industry Terms: Not Available to Industry
How to cite: pJA42 was a gift from Andrew Fire (Addgene plasmid # 59930 ; http://n2t.net/addgene:59930 ; RRID:Addgene_59930)
