[The description below was written by a language model from this plasmid's Addgene catalogue record and pLannotate feature annotations shown in this document.]
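Description:
pJA42 is a small (about 2.5 kb) CRISPR guide RNA expression plasmid for Caenorhabditis elegans, built on the pRB1017 gRNA cloning backbone. It is propagated in E. coli from a high-copy ColE1/pUC-type origin and selected with kanamycin through an aph(3')-Ia (KanR) gene driven by the cat promoter. The bacterial maintenance elements are bracketed by transcription terminators (tonB, T7Te and a T3Te fragment) that insulate them from the rest of the plasmid, and a short remnant of lacZα is also annotated.

The payload is a 19-nt guide sequence directed at the rol-6(su1006) locus. It was inserted between two BsaI sites that were destroyed during cloning, which places it between the C. elegans U6 snRNA promoter (from the R07E5.16 gene) and the Streptococcus pyogenes Cas9 gRNA scaffold. The gap between these two annotated features matches the position of the spacer. RNA polymerase III transcription from the U6 promoter in the worm therefore yields a complete single guide RNA. The plasmid carries no Cas9 gene, so the nuclease has to be provided from a separate source.

According to the record, the construct is used to direct Cas9 cleavage at the rol-6(su1006) site, and it comes from work on marker-free recovery of custom genome edits in C. elegans. The record does not describe any repair template or how cleavage at this locus fits into the editing scheme. The depositor notes that vectors of this series tend to concatemerize in bacteria. This may not show up by restriction digest or sequencing, and the concatemers may still function normally.
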