Features (pLannotate 1.2.2; 9 found; start..end, strand, type, name):
      5..22      -  CDS            lacZα (fragment): LacZα fragment of β-galactosidase; lacZ fragment
    197..546     +  promoter       CeU6 promoter: promoter for the C. elegans R07E5.16 U6 snRNA gene (Dickinson et al., 2013)
    567..642     +  misc_RNA       gRNA scaffold: guide RNA scaffold for the Streptococcus pyogenes CRISPR/Cas9 system
    849..880     +  terminator     tonB terminator: bidirectional E. coli tonB-P14 transcription terminator
    881..983     +  promoter       cat promoter: promoter of the E. coli cat gene encoding chloramphenicol acetyltransferase
    984..1799    +  CDS            KanR: aminoglycoside phosphotransferase; aph(3')-Ia; confers resistance to kanamycin in bacteria or G418 (Geneticin®) in eukaryotes
   1823..1850    +  terminator     T7Te terminator: phage T7 early transcription terminator
   1862..2449    -  rep_origin     ori: high-copy-number ColE1/pMB1/pBR322/pUC origin of replication
   2471..6       -  terminator     T3Te terminator (fragment) (across the origin): phage T3 early transcription terminator
>Addgene plasmid #59930 | pJA42 | depositor full sequence | sequence record 95088 | pJA42 sequence 2484 bps
CCCGTGTAAAACGACGGCCAGTTTATCTAGTCAGCTTGATTCTAGCTGATCGTGGACCGGAAGGTGAGCC
AGTGAGTTGATTGCAGTCCAGTTACGCTGGAGTCTGAGGCTCGTCCTGAATGATATGCGACCGCCGGAGG
GTTGCGTTTGAGACGGGCGACAGATCCAGTCGCGCTGCTCTCGTCGATCCAAGCTTCAAAAAAAACTAGC
AATAAAGGAATAAAAAACTGTACACCTTAAAGGCGCACACTCTGTTTTGCAAATTTTATTTTTAGTTGTG
AATTTTCTGCTGAGACTTGAAAATAGCAACTTTAGTACTACTATAATTTGTCAACCTTTTCAAAAAAAGC
ATGCAATTTTTGAGAAACTCTTATAAAAGCTATTATTAAAAAAACACCTTTTTTCCAAAATTATTCCACA
AAAAATATGTTATGAAATGCCTACACCCTCTCACACACACTCTTTATACTACTCTGTCAAACTCACGAGA
TGTCTGCCGCCTCTTGTGTTGCCCCTATATAAACACCTCCTATTGCGAGATGTCTTGTGAGACGTCAACA
ATATGGGTTTTAGAGCTAGAAATAGCAAGTTAAAATAAGGCTAGTCCGTTATCAACTTGAAAAAGTGGCA
CCGAGTCGGTGCTTTTTGTGAAATTTGCTAGCGGTGCGAGCGGATCGAGCAGTGTCGATCACTACTGGAC
CGCGAGCTGTGCTGCGACCCGTGATCTTACGGCATTATACGTATGATCGGTCCACGATCAGCTAGATTAT
CTAGTCAGCTTGATGTCATAGCTGTTTCCTGAGGCTCAATACTGACCATTTAAATCATACCTGACCTCCA
TAGCAGAAAGTCAAAAGCCTCCGACCGGAGGCTTTTGACTTGATCGGCACGTAAGAGGTTCCAACTTTCA
CCATAATGAAATAAGATCACTACCGGGCGTATTTTTTGAGTTATCGAGATTTTCAGGAGCTAAGGAAGCT
AAAATGAGCCATATTCAACGGGAAACGTCTTGCTTGAAGCCGCGATTAAATTCCAACATGGATGCTGATT
TATATGGGTATAAATGGGCTCGCGATAATGTCGGGCAATCAGGTGCGACAATCTATCGATTGTATGGGAA
GCCCGATGCGCCAGAGTTGTTTCTGAAACATGGCAAAGGTAGCGTTGCCAATGATGTTACAGATGAGATG
GTCAGGCTAAACTGGCTGACGGAATTTATGCCTCTTCCGACCATCAAGCATTTTATCCGTACTCCTGATG
ATGCATGGTTACTCACCACTGCGATCCCAGGGAAAACAGCATTCCAGGTATTAGAAGAATATCCTGATTC
AGGTGAAAATATTGTTGATGCGCTGGCAGTGTTCCTGCGCCGGTTGCATTCGATTCCTGTTTGTAATTGT
CCTTTTAACGGCGATCGCGTATTTCGTCTCGCTCAGGCGCAATCACGAATGAATAACGGTTTGGTTGGTG
CGAGTGATTTTGATGACGAGCGTAATGGCTGGCCTGTTGAACAAGTCTGGAAAGAAATGCATAAACTCTT
GCCATTCTCACCGGATTCAGTCGTCACTCATGGTGATTTCTCACTTGATAACCTTATTTTTGACGAGGGG
AAATTAATAGGTTGTATTGATGTTGGACGAGTCGGAATCGCAGACCGATACCAGGATCTTGCCATCCTAT
GGAACTGCCTCGGTGAGTTTTCTCCTTCATTACAGAAACGGCTTTTTCAAAAATATGGTATTGATAATCC
TGATATGAATAAATTGCAGTTTCACTTGATGCTCGATGAGTTTTTCTAATGAGGACCTAAATGTAATCAC
CTGGCTCACCTTCGGGTGGGCCTTTCTGCGTTGCTGGCGTTTTTCCATAGGCTCCGCCCCCCTGACGAGC
ATCACAAAAATCGATGCTCAAGTCAGAGGTGGCGAAACCCGACAGGACTATAAAGATACCAGGCGTTTCC
CCCTGGAAGCTCCCTCGTGCGCTCTCCTGTTCCGACCCTGCCGCTTACCGGATACCTGTCCGCCTTTCTC
CCTTCGGGAAGCGTGGCGCTTTCTCATAGCTCACGCTGTAGGTATCTCAGTTCGGTGTAGGTCGTTCGCT
CCAAGCTGGGCTGTGTGCACGAACCCCCCGTTCAGCCCGACCGCTGCGCCTTATCCGGTAACTATCGTCT
TGAGTCCAACCCGGTAAGACACGACTTATCGCCACTGGCAGCAGCCACTGGTAACAGGATTAGCAGAGCG
AGGTATGTAGGCGGTGCTACAGAGTTCTTGAAGTGGTGGCCTAACTACGGCTACACTAGAAGAACAGTAT
TTGGTATCTGCGCTCTGCTGAAGCCAGTTACCTCGGAAAAAGAGTTGGTAGCTCTTGATCCGGCAAACAA
ACCACCGCTGGTAGCGGTGGTTTTTTTGTTTGCAAGCAGCAGATTACGCGCAGAAAAAAAGGATCTCAAG
AAGATCCTTTGATTTTCTACCGAAGAAAGGCCCA
