>Addgene plasmid #59930 | pJA42 | addgene partial sequence | sequence record 96945 | pBR322ori-3 5'-tttgtttgcaagcagcagat-3'
CCTTTGATTTTCTACCGAAGAAAGGCCCACCCGTGTAAAACGACGGCCAGTTTATCTAGTCAGCTTGATT
CTAGCTGATCGTGGACCGGAAGGTGAGCCAGTGAGTTGATTGCAGTCCAGTTACGCTGGAGTCTGAGGCT
CGTCCTGAATGATATGCGACCGCCGGAGGGTTGCGTTTGAGACGGGCGACAGATCCAGTCGCGCTGCTCT
CGTCGATCCAAGCTTCAAAAAAAACTAGCAATAAAGGAATAAAAAACTGTACACCTTAAAGGCGCACACT
CTGTTTTGCAAATTTTATTTTTAGTTGTGAATTTTCTGCTGAGACTTGAAAATAGCAACTTTAGTACTAC
TATAATTTGTCAACCTTTTCAAAAAAAGCATGCAATTTTTGAGAAACTCTTATAAAAGCTATTATTAAAA
AAACACCTTTTTTCCAAAATTATTCCACAAAAAATATGTTATGAAATGCCTACACCCTCTCACACACACT
CTTTATACTACTCTGTCAAACTCACGAGATGTCTGCCGCCTCTTGTGTTGCCCCTATATAAACACCTCCT
ATTGCGAGATGTCTTGTGAGACGTCAACAATATGGGTTTTAGAGCTAGAAATAGCAAGTTAAAATAAGGC
TAGTCCGTTATCAACTTGAAAAAGTGGCACCGAGTCGGTGCTTTTTGTGAAATTTGCTAGCGGTGCGAGC
GGATCGAGCAGTGTCGATCACTACTGGACCGCGAGCTGTGCTGCGACCCGTGATCTTACGGCATTATACG
TATGATCGGTCCACGATCAGCTAGATTATCTAGTCAGCTTGATGTCATAGCTGTTTCCTGAGGCTCAATA
CTGACCATTTAAATCATACCTGACCTCCATAGCAG
