>Addgene plasmid #59930 | pJA42 | addgene partial sequence | sequence record 96946 | Kan-R 5'-ATCGCGAGCCCATTTATACC-3'
GCAAGACGTTTCCCGTTGAATATGGCTCATTTTAGCTTCCTTAGCTCCTGAAAATCTCGATAACTCAAAA
AATACGCCCGGTAGTGATCTTATTTCATTATGGTGAAAGTTGGAACCTCTTACGTGCCGATCAAGTCAAA
AGCCTCCGGTCGGAGGCTTTTGACTTTCTGCTATGGAGGTCAGGTATGATTTAAATGGTCAGTATTGAGC
CTCAGGAAACAGCTATGACATCAAGCTGACTAGATAATCTAGCTGATCGTGGACCGATCATACGTATAAT
GCCGTAAGATCACGGGTCGCAGCACAGCTCGCGGTCCAGTAGTGATCGACACTGCTCGATCCGCTCGCAC
CGCTAGCAAATTTCACAAAAAGCACCGACTCGGTGCCACTTTTTCAAGTTGATAACGGACTAGCCTTATT
TTAACTTGCTATTTCTAGCTCTAAAACCCATATTGTTGACGTCTCACAAGACATCTCGCAATAGGAGGTG
TTTATATAGGGGCAACACAAGAGGCGGCAGACATCTCGTGAGTTTGACAGAGTAGTATAAAGAGTGTGTG
TGAGAGGGTGTAGGCATTTCATAACATATTTTTTGTGGAATAATTTTGGAAAAAAGGTGTTTTTTTAATA
ATAGCTTTTATAAGAGTTTCTCAAAAATTGCATGCTTTTTTTGAAAAGGTTGACAAATTATAGTAGTACT
AAAGTTGCTATTTTCAAGTCTCAGCAG
